Addgene plasmid #212933: pGL4.82(hRluc/Puro)
Purpose: (Empty Backbone) Renilla luciferase vector for investigating regions controlling transcription
Depositing lab: Pete Stecha. Depositing organization: Promega Corporation.
Backbone
  Vector backbone: pGL4
  Backbone manufacturer: Promega
  Vector type: Luciferase
  Selectable markers: Puromycin
Growth in bacteria
  Bacterial resistance: Ampicillin, 100 μg/mL
  Growth temperature: 37°C
  Growth strain: DH5alpha
  Copy number: High Copy
Gene/Insert
  Gene/Insert name: None
  Mutation: WT
Terms and licenses: Academic/Nonprofit Terms; Industry Terms: Not Available to Industry
Depositor comments: hRluc, Renilla luciferase (DQ188846). Full sequence: https://scv10mr-cdnpre-p-cus-00.azureedge.net/-/media/files/vector-sequences/luciferase/pgl482.txt?rev=41229077835e4700b44325df9210e66f&sc_lang=en&_gl=1*15l9wn1*_ga*MTQxMzM4NTg4My4xNjU4MjM1MjA2*_ga_3KTGR4JGE1*MTY5OTk4NjI4Ny42OTIuMS4xNjk5OTg3MjU1LjI3LjAuMA.
How to cite: pGL4.82(hRluc/Puro) was a gift from Pete Stecha (Addgene plasmid # 212933 ; http://n2t.net/addgene:212933 ; RRID:Addgene_212933)
