[The description below was written by a language model from this plasmid's Addgene catalogue record and pLannotate feature annotations shown in this document.]
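Description:
pGL4.82(hRluc/Puro) is a promoterless Renilla luciferase reporter vector from the Promega pGL4 series, supplied as an empty backbone for studying DNA regions that control transcription in mammalian cells. The sequenced record is 4,684 nt. It is propagated in E. coli through a high-copy ColE1/pUC-type origin and selected with ampicillin via a β-lactamase gene (AmpR) driven by a fragment of its bla promoter.

The reporter is hRluc, a human codon-optimized Renilla luciferase coding sequence, followed by an SV40 polyadenylation signal. No promoter is annotated upstream of hRluc, which fits the stated purpose: a candidate promoter, enhancer or response element is cloned ahead of the reporter so that luciferase output reflects the activity of that inserted sequence. Immediately upstream of this region, across the plasmid's circular junction, lie a synthetic poly(A) signal and an RNA polymerase II transcriptional pause site from the human α2 globin gene. These elements are generally included to terminate spurious transcripts arising in the backbone and so keep background reporter expression low.

A separate mammalian selection cassette consists of the SV40 enhancer/early promoter driving puromycin N-acetyltransferase (PuroR), terminated by a second synthetic poly(A) signal, allowing stable cell lines carrying the reporter to be selected with puromycin. The short annotated fragments of SV40 large T antigen and of a tetracycline resistance gene are partial matches. They are most likely incidental to the SV40 poly(A) region and backbone sequence and do not indicate functional genes.
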