Features (pLannotate 1.2.2; 12 found; start..end, strand, type, name):
    100..1035    +  CDS            hRluc: Renilla luciferase human codon-optimized
   1076..1197    -  polyA_signal   SV40 poly(A) signal: SV40 polyadenylation signal
   1223..1354    -  CDS            LT_SV40 (fragment): Experimental evidence at protein level: Swiss-Prot protein existence level 1. Isoform 17kT antigen targets host RBL2 for degradation and promotes cell proliferation. Transactivates host cyclin A promoter through its J domain. From Simian virus 40 (SV40).
   1391..1748    +  promoter       SV40 promoter: SV40 enhancer and early promoter
   1779..2378    +  CDS            PuroR: puromycin N-acetyltransferase confers resistance to puromycin
   2403..2451    +  polyA_signal   poly(A) signal: synthetic polyadenylation signal
   2467..2598    +  CDS            TcR (fragment): tetracycline efflux protein; tet; confers resistance to tetracycline
   2778..3366    -  rep_origin     ori: high-copy-number ColE1/pMB1/pBR322/pUC origin of replication
   3566..4426    -  CDS            AmpR: β-lactamase confers resistance to ampicillin, carbenicillin, and related antibiotics
   4427..4468    -  promoter       AmpR promoter (fragment): bla
   4531..4579    +  polyA_signal   poly(A) signal: synthetic polyadenylation signal
   4593..4684    +  misc_feature   pause site: RNA polymerase II transcriptional pause signal from the human α2 globin gene
>Addgene plasmid #212933 | pGL4.82(hRluc/Puro) | addgene full sequence | sequence record 419194 | Addgene NGS Result
GGCCTAACTGGCCGGTACCTGAGCTCGCTAGCCTCGAGGATATCAAGATCTGGCCTCGGCGGCCAAGCTT
GGCAATCCGGTACTGTTGGTAAAGCCACCATGGCTTCCAAGGTGTACGACCCCGAGCAACGCAAACGCAT
GATCACTGGGCCTCAGTGGTGGGCTCGCTGCAAGCAAATGAACGTGCTGGACTCCTTCATCAACTACTAT
GATTCCGAGAAGCACGCCGAGAACGCCGTGATTTTTCTGCATGGTAACGCTGCCTCCAGCTACCTGTGGA
GGCACGTCGTGCCTCACATCGAGCCCGTGGCTAGATGCATCATCCCTGATCTGATCGGAATGGGTAAGTC
CGGCAAGAGCGGGAATGGCTCATATCGCCTCCTGGATCACTACAAGTACCTCACCGCTTGGTTCGAGCTG
CTGAACCTTCCAAAGAAAATCATCTTTGTGGGCCACGACTGGGGGGCTTGTCTGGCCTTTCACTACTCCT
ACGAGCACCAAGACAAGATCAAGGCCATCGTCCATGCTGAGAGTGTCGTGGACGTGATCGAGTCCTGGGA
CGAGTGGCCTGACATCGAGGAGGATATCGCCCTGATCAAGAGCGAAGAGGGCGAGAAAATGGTGCTTGAG
AATAACTTCTTCGTCGAGACCATGCTCCCAAGCAAGATCATGCGGAAACTGGAGCCTGAGGAGTTCGCTG
CCTACCTGGAGCCATTCAAGGAGAAGGGCGAGGTTAGACGGCCTACCCTCTCCTGGCCTCGCGAGATCCC
TCTCGTTAAGGGAGGCAAGCCCGACGTCGTCCAGATTGTCCGCAACTACAACGCCTACCTTCGGGCCAGC
GACGATCTGCCTAAGATGTTCATCGAGTCCGACCCTGGGTTCTTTTCCAACGCTATTGTCGAGGGAGCTA
AGAAGTTCCCTAACACCGAGTTCGTGAAGGTGAAGGGCCTCCACTTCAGCCAGGAGGACGCTCCAGATGA
AATGGGTAAGTACATCAAGAGCTTCGTGGAGCGCGTGCTGAAGAACGAGCAGTAATTCTAGAGTCGGGGC
GGCCGGCCGCTTCGAGCAGACATGATAAGATACATTGATGAGTTTGGACAAACCACAACTAGAATGCAGT
GAAAAAAATGCTTTATTTGTGAAATTTGTGATGCTATTGCTTTATTTGTAACCATTATAAGCTGCAATAA
ACAAGTTAACAACAACAATTGCATTCATTTTATGTTTCAGGTTCAGGGGGAGGTGTGGGAGGTTTTTTAA
AGCAAGTAAAACCTCTACAAATGTGGTAAAATCGATAAGGATCCGTTTGCGTATTGGGCGCTCTTCCGCT
GATCTGCGCAGCACCATGGCCTGAAATAACCTCTGAAAGAGGAACTTGGTTAGCTACCTTCTGAGGCGGA
AAGAACCAGCTGTGGAATGTGTGTCAGTTAGGGTGTGGAAAGTCCCCAGGCTCCCCAGCAGGCAGAAGTA
TGCAAAGCATGCATCTCAATTAGTCAGCAACCAGGTGTGGAAAGTCCCCAGGCTCCCCAGCAGGCAGAAG
TATGCAAAGCATGCATCTCAATTAGTCAGCAACCATAGTCCCGCCCCTAACTCCGCCCATCCCGCCCCTA
ACTCCGCCCAGTTCCGCCCATTCTCCGCCCCATGGCTGACTAATTTTTTTTATTTATGCAGAGGCCGAGG
CCGCCTCTGCCTCTGAGCTATTCCAGAAGTAGTGAGGAGGCTTTTTTGGAGGCCTAGGCTTTTGCAAAAA
GCTCGATTCTTCTGACACTAGCGCCACCATGACCGAGTACAAGCCTACCGTGCGCCTGGCCACTCGCGAT
GATGTGCCCCGCGCCGTCCGCACTCTGGCCGCCGCTTTCGCCGACTACCCCGCTACCCGGCACACCGTGG
ACCCCGACCGGCACATCGAGCGTGTGACAGAGTTGCAGGAGCTGTTCCTGACCCGCGTCGGGCTGGACAT
CGGCAAGGTGTGGGTAGCCGACGACGGCGCGGCCGTGGCCGTGTGGACTACCCCCGAGAGCGTTGAGGCC
GGCGCCGTGTTCGCCGAGATCGGCCCCCGAATGGCCGAGCTGAGCGGCAGCCGCCTGGCCGCCCAGCAGC
AAATGGAGGGCCTGCTTGCCCCCCATCGTCCCAAGGAGCCTGCCTGGTTTCTGGCCACTGTAGGAGTGAG
CCCCGACCACCAGGGCAAGGGCTTGGGCAGCGCCGTCGTGTTGCCCGGCGTAGAGGCCGCCGAACGCGCC
GGTGTGCCCGCCTTTCTCGAAACAAGCGCACCAAGAAACCTTCCATTCTACGAGCGCCTGGGCTTCACCG
TGACCGCCGATGTCGAGGTGCCCGAGGGACCTAGGACCTGGTGTATGACACGAAAACCTGGCGCCTAATG
ATCTAGAACCGGTCATGGCCGCAATAAAATATCTTTATTTTCATTACATCTGTGTGTTGGTTTTTTGTGT
GTTCGAACTAGATGCTGTCGACCGATGCCCTTGAGAGCCTTCAACCCAGTCAGCTCCTTCCGGTGGGCGC
GGGGCATGACTATCGTCGCCGCACTTATGACTGTCTTCTTTATCATGCAACTCGTAGGACAGGTGCCGGC
AGCGCTCTTCCGCTTCCTCGCTCACTGACTCGCTGCGCTCGGTCGTTCGGCTGCGGCGAGCGGTATCAGC
TCACTCAAAGGCGGTAATACGGTTATCCACAGAATCAGGGGATAACGCAGGAAAGAACATGTGAGCAAAA
GGCCAGCAAAAGGCCAGGAACCGTAAAAAGGCCGCGTTGCTGGCGTTTTTCCATAGGCTCCGCCCCCCTG
ACGAGCATCACAAAAATCGACGCTCAAGTCAGAGGTGGCGAAACCCGACAGGACTATAAAGATACCAGGC
GTTTCCCCCTGGAAGCTCCCTCGTGCGCTCTCCTGTTCCGACCCTGCCGCTTACCGGATACCTGTCCGCC
TTTCTCCCTTCGGGAAGCGTGGCGCTTTCTCATAGCTCACGCTGTAGGTATCTCAGTTCGGTGTAGGTCG
TTCGCTCCAAGCTGGGCTGTGTGCACGAACCCCCCGTTCAGCCCGACCGCTGCGCCTTATCCGGTAACTA
TCGTCTTGAGTCCAACCCGGTAAGACACGACTTATCGCCACTGGCAGCAGCCACTGGTAACAGGATTAGC
AGAGCGAGGTATGTAGGCGGTGCTACAGAGTTCTTGAAGTGGTGGCCTAACTACGGCTACACTAGAAGAA
CAGTATTTGGTATCTGCGCTCTGCTGAAGCCAGTTACCTTCGGAAAAAGAGTTGGTAGCTCTTGATCCGG
CAAACAAACCACCGCTGGTAGCGGTGGTTTTTTTGTTTGCAAGCAGCAGATTACGCGCAGAAAAAAAGGA
TCTCAAGAAGATCCTTTGATCTTTTCTACGGGGTCTGACGCTCAGTGGAACGAAAACTCACGTTAAGGGA
TTTTGGTCATGAGATTATCAAAAAGGATCTTCACCTAGATCCTTTTAAATTAAAAATGAAGTTTTAAATC
AATCTAAAGTATATATGAGTAAACTTGGTCTGACAGCGGCCGCAAATGCTAAACCACTGCAGTGGTTACC
AGTGCTTGATCAGTGAGGCACCGATCTCAGCGATCTGCCTATTTCGTTCGTCCATAGTGGCCTGACTCCC
CGTCGTGTAGATCACTACGATTCGTGAGGGCTTACCATCAGGCCCCAGCGCAGCAATGATGCCGCGAGAG
CCGCGTTCACCGGCCCCCGATTTGTCAGCAATGAACCAGCCAGCAGGGAGGGCCGAGCGAAGAAGTGGTC
CTGCTACTTTGTCCGCCTCCATCCAGTCTATGAGCTGCTGTCGTGATGCTAGAGTAAGAAGTTCGCCAGT
GAGTAGTTTCCGAAGAGTTGTGGCCATTGCTACTGGCATCGTGGTATCACGCTCGTCGTTCGGTATGGCT
TCGTTCAACTCTGGTTCCCAGCGGTCAAGCCGGGTCACATGATCACCCATATTATGAAGAAATGCAGTCA
GCTCCTTAGGGCCTCCGATCGTTGTCAGAAGTAAGTTGGCCGCGGTGTTGTCGCTCATGGTAATGGCAGC
ACTACACAATTCTCTTACCGTCATGCCATCCGTAAGATGCTTTTCCGTGACCGGCGAGTACTCAACCAAG
TCGTTTTGTGAGTAGTGTATACGGCGACCAAGCTGCTCTTGCCCGGCGTCTATACGGGACAACACCGCGC
CACATAGCAGTACTTTGAAAGTGCTCATCATCGGGAATCGTTCTTCGGGGCGGAAAGACTCAAGGATCTT
GCCGCTATTGAGATCCAGTTCGATATAGCCCACTCTTGCACCCAGTTGATCTTCAGCATCTTTTACTTTC
ACCAGCGTTTCGGGGTGTGCAAAAACAGGCAAGCAAAATGCCGCAAAGAAGGGAATGAGTGCGACACGAA
AATGTTGGATGCTCATACTCGTCCTTTTTCAATATTATTGAAGCATTTATCAGGGTTACTAGTACGTCTC
TCAAGGATAAGTAAGTAATATTAAGGTACGGGAGGTATTGGACAGGCCGCAATAAAATATCTTTATTTTC
ATTACATCTGTGTGTTGGTTTTTTGTGTGAATCGATAGTACTAACATACGCTCTCCATCAAAACAAAACG
AAACAAAACAAACTAGCAAAATAGGCTGTCCCCAGTGCAAGTGCAGGTGCCAGAACATTTCTCT
